>Addgene plasmid #180379 | W118-1_eGFP | addgene full sequence | sequence record 378555 | Addgene NGS Result
AGCGCACGAGGGAGCTTCCAGGGGGAAACGCCTGGTATCTTTATAGTCCTGTCGGGTTTCGCCACCTCTG
ACTTGAGCGTCGATTTTTGTGATGCTCGTCAGGGGGGCGGAGCCTATGGAAAAACGCCAGCAACGCGGCC
TTTTTACGGTTCCTGGCCTTTTGCTGGCCTTTTGCTCACATGTTCTTTCCTGCGTTATCCCCTGATTCTG
TGGATAACCGTATTACCGCCTTTGAGTGAGCTGATACCGCTCGCCGCAGCCGAACGACCGAGCGCAGCGA
GTCAGTGAGCGAGGAAGCGGAAGAGCGCCCAATACGCAAACCGCCTCTCCCCGCGCGTTGGCCGATTCAT
TAATGCAGCTGGCACGACAGGTTTCCCGACTGGAAAGCGGGCAGTGAGCGCAACGCAATTAATGTGAGTT
AGCTCACTCATTAGGCACCCCAGGCTTTACACTTTATGCTTCCGGCTCGTATGTTGTGTGGAATTGTGAG
CGGATAACAATTTCACACAGGAAACAGCTATGACCATGATTACGCCAAGCGCGCAATTAACCCTCACTAA
AGGGAACAAAAGCTGGAGCTGCAAGCTTAATGTAGTCTTATGCAATACTCTTGTAGTCTTGCAACATGGT
AACGATGAGTTAGCAACATGCCTTACAAGGAGAGAAAAAGCACCGTGCATGCCGATTGGTGGAAGTAAGG
TGGTACGATCGTGCCTTATTAGGAAGGCAACAGACGGGTCTGACATGGATTGGACGAACCACTGAATTGC
CGCATTGCAGAGATATTGTATTTAAGTGCCTAGCTCGATACATAAACGGGTCTCTCTGGTTAGACCAGAT
CTGAGCCTGGGAGCTCTCTGGCTAACTAGGGAACCCACTGCTTAAGCCTCAATAAAGCTTGCCTTGAGTG
CTTCAAGTAGTGTGTGCCCGTCTGTTGTGTGACTCTGGTAACTAGAGATCCCTCAGACCCTTTTAGTCAG
TGTGGAAAATCTCTAGCAGTGGCGCCCGAACAGGGACTTGAAAGCGAAAGGGAAACCAGAGGAGCTCTCT
CGACGCAGGACTCGGCTTGCTGAAGCGCGCACGGCAAGAGGCGAGGGGCGGCGACTGGTGAGTACGCCAA
AAATTTTGACTAGCGGAGGCTAGAAGGAGAGAGATGGGTGCGAGAGCGTCAGTATTAAGCGGGGGAGAAT
TAGATCGCGATGGGAAAAAATTCGGTTAAGGCCAGGGGGAAAGAAAAAATATAAATTAAAACATATAGTA
TGGGCAAGCAGGGAGCTAGAACGATTCGCAGTTAATCCTGGCCTGTTAGAAACATCAGAAGGCTGTAGAC
AAATACTGGGACAGCTACAACCATCCCTTCAGACAGGATCAGAAGAACTTAGATCATTATATAATACAGT
AGCAACCCTCTATTGTGTGCATCAAAGGATAGAGATAAAAGACACCAAGGAAGCTTTAGACAAGATAGAG
GAAGAGCAAAACAAAAGTAAGACCACCGCACAGCAAGCGGCCGCTGATCTTCAGACCTGGAGGAGGAGAT
ATGAGGGACAATTGGAGAAGTGAATTATATAAATATAAAGTAGTAAAAATTGAACCATTAGGAGTAGCAC
CCACCAAGGCAAAGAGAAGAGTGGTGCAGAGAGAAAAAAGAGCAGTGGGAATAGGAGCTTTGTTCCTTGG
GTTCTTGGGAGCAGCAGGAAGCACTATGGGCGCAGCGTCAATGACGCTGACGGTACAGGCCAGACAATTA
TTGTCTGGTATAGTGCAGCAGCAGAACAATTTGCTGAGGGCTATTGAGGCGCAACAGCATCTGTTGCAAC
TCACAGTCTGGGGCATCAAGCAGCTCCAGGCAAGAATCCTGGCTGTGGAAAGATACCTAAAGGATCAACA
GCTCCTGGGGATTTGGGGTTGCTCTGGAAAACTCATTTGCACCACTGCTGTGCCTTGGAATGCTAGTTGG
AGTAATAAATCTCTGGAACAGATTTGGAATCACACGACCTGGATGGAGTGGGACAGAGAAATTAACAATT
ACACAAGCTTAATACACTCCTTAATTGAAGAATCGCAAAACCAGCAAGAAAAGAATGAACAAGAATTATT
GGAATTAGATAAATGGGCAAGTTTGTGGAATTGGTTTAACATAACAAATTGGCTGTGGTATATAAAATTA
TTCATAATGATAGTAGGAGGCTTGGTAGGTTTAAGAATAGTTTTTGCTGTACTTTCTATAGTGAATAGAG
TTAGGCAGGGATATTCACCATTATCGTTTCAGACCCACCTCCCAACCCCGAGGGGACCCGACAGGCCCGA
AGGAATAGAAGAAGAAGGTGGAGAGAGAGACAGAGACAGATCCATTCGATTAGTGAACGGATCTCGACGG
TATCGGTTAACTTTTAAAAGAAAAGGGGGGATTGGGGGGTACAGTGCAGGGGAAAGAATAGTAGACATAA
TAGCAACAGACATACAAACTAAAGAATTACAAAAACAAATTACAAAATTCAAAATTTTATCGATAAGCTT
GGGAGTTCCGCGTTACATAACTTACGGTAAATGGCCCGCCTGGCTGACCGCCCAACGACCCCCGCCCATT
GACGTCAATAATGACGTATGTTCCCATAGTAACGCCAATAGGGACTTTCCATTGACGTCAATGGGTGGAG
TATTTACGGTAAACTGCCCACTTGGCAGTACATCAAGTGTATCATATGCCAAGTACGCCCCCTATTGACG
TCAATGACGGTAAATGGCCCGCCTGGCATTATGCCCAGTACATGACCTTATGGGACTTTCCTACTTGGCA
GTACATCTACGTATTAGTCATCGCTATTACCATGGTGATGCGGTTTTGGCAGTACATCAATGGGCGTGGA
TAGCGGTTTGACTCACGGGGATTTCCAAGTCTCCACCCCATTGACGTCAATGGGAGTTTGTTTTGGCACC
AAAATCAACGGGACTTTCCAAAATGTCGTAACAACTCCGCCCCATTGACGCAAATGGGCGGTAGGCGTGT
ACGGTGGGAGGTCTATATAAGCAGAGCTCGTTTAGTGAACCGTCAGATCGCCTGGAGACGCCATCCACGC
TGTTTTGACCTCCATAGAAGACACCGACTCTAGTCCAGTGTGGTGGAATTCTGCAGATATCAACAAGTTT
GTACAAAAAAGCAGGCTCCGCGGCCGCCCCCTTCACCATGGTGAGCAAGGGCGAGGAGCTGTTCACCGGG
GTGGTGCCCATCCTGGTCGAGCTGGACGGCGACGTAAACGGCCACAAGTTCAGCGTGTCTGGCGAGGGCG
AGGGCGATGCCACCTACGGCAAGCTGACCCTGAAGTTCATCTGCACCACCGGCAAGCTGCCCGTGCCCTG
GCCCACCCTCGTGACCACCCTGACCTACGGCGTGCAGTGCTTCAGCCGCTACCCCGACCACATGAAGCAG
CACGACTTCTTCAAGTCCGCCATGCCCGAAGGCTACGTCCAGGAGCGCACCATCTTCTTCAAGGACGACG
GCAACTACAAGACCCGCGCCGAGGTGAAGTTCGAGGGCGACACCCTGGTGAACCGCATCGAGCTGAAGGG
CATCGACTTCAAGGAGGACGGCAACATCCTGGGGCACAAGCTGGAGTACAACTACAACAGCCACAACGTC
TATATCATGGCCGACAAGCAGAAGAACGGCATCAAGGCGAACTTCAAGATCCGCCACAACATCGAGGACG
GCAGCGTGCAGCTCGCCGACCACTACCAGCAGAACACCCCCATCGGCGACGGCCCCGTGCTGCTGCCCGA
CAACCACTACCTGAGCACCCAGTCCGCCCTGAGCAAAGACCCCAACGAGAAGCGCGATCACATGGTCCTG
CTGGAGTTCGTGACCGCCGCCGGGATCACTCTCGGCATGGACGAGCTGTACAAGTAAAAGGGTGGGCGCG
CCGACCCAGCTTTCTTGTACAAAGTGGTTGATATCCAGCACAGTGGCGGCCGCTCGACAATCAACCTCTG
GATTACAAAATTTGTGAAAGATTGACTGGTATTCTTAACTATGTTGCTCCTTTTACGCTATGTGGATACG
CTGCTTTAATGCCTTTGTATCATGCTATTGCTTCCCGTATGGCTTTCATTTTCTCCTCCTTGTATAAATC
CTGGTTGCTGTCTCTTTATGAGGAGTTGTGGCCCGTTGTCAGGCAACGTGGCGTGGTGTGCACTGTGTTT
GCTGACGCAACCCCCACTGGTTGGGGCATTGCCACCACCTGTCAGCTCCTTTCCGGGACTTTCGCTTTCC
CCCTCCCTATTGCCACGGCGGAACTCATCGCCGCCTGCCTTGCCCGCTGCTGGACAGGGGCTCGGCTGTT
GGGCACTGACAATTCCGTGGTGTTGTCGGGGAAGCTGACGTCCTTTCCATGGCTGCTCGCCTGTGTTGCC
ACCTGGATTCTGCGCGGGACGTCCTTCTGCTACGTCCCTTCGGCCCTCAATCCAGCGGACCTTCCTTCCC
GCGGCCTGCTGCCGGCTCTGCGGCCTCTTCCGCGTCTTCGCCTTCGCCCTCAGACGAGTCGGATCTCCCT
TTGGGCCGCCTCCCCGCCTGGAATTCTACCGGGTAGGGGAGGCGCTTTTCCCAAGGCAGTCTGGAGCATG
CGCTTTAGCAGCCCCGCTGGGCACTTGGCGCTACACAAGTGGCCTCTGGCCTCGCACACATTCCACATCC
ACCGGTAGGCGCCAACCGGCTCCGTTCTTTGGTGGCCCCTTCGCGCCACCTTCTACTCCTCCCCTAGTCA
GGAAGTTCCCCCCCGCCCCGCAGCTCGCGTCGTGCAGGACGTGACAAATGGAAGTAGCACGTCTCACTAG
TCTCGTGCAGATGGACAGCACCGCTGAGCAATGGAAGCGGGTAGGCCTTTGGGGCAGCGGCCAATAGCAG
CTTTGCTCCTTCGCTTTCTGGGCTCAGAGGCTGGGAAGGGGTGGGTCCGGGGGCGGGCTCAGGGGCGGGC
TCAGGGGCGGGGCGGGCGCCCGAAGGTCCTCCGGAGGCCCGGCATTCTGCACGCTTCAAAAGCGCACGTC
TGCCGCGCTGTTCTCCTCTTCCTCATCTCCGGGCCTTTCGACCTGCAGCCCAAGCTTACCATGACCGAGT
ACAAGCCCACGGTGCGCCTCGCCACCCGCGACGACGTCCCCAGGGCCGTACGCACCCTCGCCGCCGCGTT
CGCCGACTACCCCGCCACGCGCCACACCGTCGATCCGGACCGCCACATCGAGCGGGTCACCGAGCTGCAA
GAACTCTTCCTCACGCGCGTCGGGCTCGACATCGGCAAGGTGTGGGTCGCGGACGACGGCGCCGCGGTGG
CGGTCTGGACCACGCCGGAGAGCGTCGAAGCGGGGGCGGTGTTCGCCGAGATCGGCCCGCGCATGGCCGA
GTTGAGCGGTTCCCGGCTGGCCGCGCAGCAACAGATGGAAGGCCTCCTGGCGCCGCACCGGCCCAAGGAG
CCCGCGTGGTTCCTGGCCACCGTCGGCGTCTCGCCCGACCACCAGGGCAAGGGTCTGGGCAGCGCCGTCG
TGCTCCCCGGAGTGGAGGCGGCCGAGCGCGCCGGGGTGCCCGCCTTCCTGGAGACCTCCGCGCCCCGCAA
CCTCCCCTTCTACGAGCGGCTCGGCTTCACCGTCACCGCCGACGTCGAGGTGCCCGAAGGACCGCGCACC
TGGTGCATGACCCGCAAGCCCGGTGCCTGACGCCCGCCCCACGACCCGCAGCGCCCGACCGAAAGGAGCG
CACGACCCCATGCATCTCGAGGGCCCGGTACCTTTAAGACCAATGACTTACAAGGCAGCTGTAGATCTTA
GCCACTTTTTAAAAGAAAAGGGGGGACTGGAAGGGCTAGCTCACTCCCAACGAAGACAAGATCTGCTTTT
TGCTTGTACTGGGTCTCTCTGGTTAGACCAGATCTGAGCCTGGGAGCTCTCTGGCTAACTAGGGAACCCA
CTGCTTAAGCCTCAATAAAGCTTGCCTTGAGTGCTTCAAGTAGTGTGTGCCCGTCTGTTGTGTGACTCTG
GTAACTAGAGATCCCTCAGACCCTTTTAGTCAGTGTGGAAAATCTCTAGCAGTAGTAGTTCATGTCATCT
TATTATTCAGTATTTATAACTTGCAAAGAAATGAATATCAGAGAGTGAGAGGAACTTGTTTATTGCAGCT
TATAATGGTTACAAATAAAGCAATAGCATCACAAATTTCACAAATAAAGCATTTTTTTCACTGCATTCTA
GTTGTGGTTTGTCCAAACTCATCAATGTATCTTATCATGTCTGGCTCTAGCTATCCCGCCCCTAACTCCG
CCCATCCCGCCCCTAACTCCGCCCAGTTCCGCCCATTCTCCGCCCCATGGCTGACTAATTTTTTTTATTT
ATGCAGAGGCCGAGGCCGCCTCGGCCTCTGAGCTATTCCAGAAGTAGTGAGGAGGCTTTTTTGGAGGCCT
AGGGACGTACCCAATTCGCCCTATAGTGAGTCGTATTACGCGCGCTCACTGGCCGTCGTTTTACAACGTC
GTGACTGGGAAAACCCTGGCGTTACCCAACTTAATCGCCTTGCAGCACATCCCCCTTTCGCCAGCTGGCG
TAATAGCGAAGAGGCCCGCACCGATCGCCCTTCCCAACAGTTGCGCAGCCTGAATGGCGAATGGG
[124 nt withheld, positions 6646-6769]
C
[91 nt withheld, positions 6771-6861]
A
[49 nt withheld, positions 6863-6911]
CCTTTGACGTTGGAGTCCACGTTCTTT
[37 nt withheld, positions 6939-6975]
ACCCTATCTCGGTCTATTCTTTTGATTTATAAGGGATTTTGCCGATTTCGGCCTATTGGTTAAAAAATGA
GCTGATTTAACAAAAATTTAACGCGAATTTTAACAAAATATTAACGCTTACAATTTAGGTGGCACTTTTC
GGGGAAATGTGCGCGGAACCCCTATTTGTTTATTTTTCTAAATACATTCAAATATGTATCCGCTCATGAG
ACAATAACCCTGATAAATGCTTCAATAATATTGAAAAAGGAAGAGTATGAGTATTCAACATTTCCGTGTC
GCCCTTATTCCCTTTTTTGCGGCATTTTGCCTTCCTGTTTTTGCTCACCCAGAAACGCTGGTGAAAGTAA
AAGATGCTGAAGATCAGTTGGGTGCACGAGTGGGTTACATCGAACTGGATCTCAACAGCGGTAAGATCCT
TGAGAGTTTTCGCCCCGAAGAACGTTTTCCAATGATGAGCACTTTTAAAGTTCTGCTATGTGGCGCGGTA
TTATCCCGTATTGACGCCGGGCAAGAGCAACTCGGTCGCCGCATACACTATTCTCAGAATGACTTGGTTG
AGTACTCACCAGTCACAGAAAAGCATCTTACGGATGGCATGACAGTAAGAGAATTATGCAGTGCTGCCAT
AACCATGAGTGATAACACTGCGGCCAACTTACTTCTGACAACGATCGGAGGACCGAAGGAGCTAACCGCT
TTTTTGCACAACATGGGGGATCATGTAACTCGCCTTGATCGTTGGGAACCGGAGCTGAATGAAGCCATAC
CAAACGACGAGCGTGACACCACGATGCCTGTAGCAATGGCAACAACGTTGCGCAAACTATTAACTGGCGA
ACTACTTACTCTAGCTTCCCGGCAACAATTAATAGACTGGATGGAGGCGGATAAAGTTGCAGGACCACTT
CTGCGCTCGGCCCTTCCGGCTGGCTGGTTTATTGCTGATAAATCTGGAGCCGGTGAGCGTGGGTCTCGCG
GTATCATTGCAGCACTGGGGCCAGATGGTAAGCCCTCCCGTATCGTAGTTATCTACACGACGGGGAGTCA
GGCAACTATGGATGAACGAAATAGACAGATCGCTGAGATAGGTGCCTCACTGATTAAGCATTGGTAACTG
TCAGACCAAGTTTACTCATATATACTTTAGATTGATTTAAAACTTCATTTTTAATTTAAAAGGATCTAGG
TGAAGATCCTTTTTGATAATCTCATGACCAAAATCCCTTAACGTGAGTTTTCGTTCCACTGAGCGTCAGA
CCCCGTAGAAAAGATCAAAGGATCTTCTTGAGATCCTTTTTTTCTGCGCGTAATCTGCTGCTTGCAAACA
AAAAAACCACCGCTACCAGCGGTGGTTTGTTTGCCGGATCAAGAGCTACCAACTCTTTTTCCGAAGGTAA
CTGGCTTCAGCAGAGCGCAGATACCAAATACTGTTCTTCTAGTGTAGCCGTAGTTAGGCCACCACTTCAA
GAACTCTGTAGCACCGCCTACATACCTCGCTCTGCTAATCCTGTTACCAGTGGCTGCTGCCAGTGGCGAT
AAGTCGTGTCTTACCGGGTTGGACTCAAGACGATAGTTACCGGATAAGGCGCAGCGGTCGGGCTGAACGG
GGGGTTCGTGCACACAGCCCAGCTTGGAGCGAACGACCTACACCGAACTGAGATACCTACAGCGTGAGCT
ATGAGAAAGCGCCACGCTTCCCGAAGGGAGAAAGGCGGACAGGTATCCGGTAAGCGGCAGGGTCGGAACA
GGAG
Features (pLannotate 1.2.2; 30 found; start..end, strand, type, name):
    305..397     +  CDS            lacI (fragment): lac repressor; lacI; The lac repressor binds to the lac operator to inhibit transcription in E. coli. This inhibition can be relieved by adding lactose or isopropyl-β-D-thiogalactopyranoside (IPTG).
    410..431     +  protein_bind   CAP binding site: CAP binding activates transcription in the presence of cAMP. E. coli catabolite activator protein
    446..476     +  promoter       lac promoter: promoter for the E. coli lac operon
    484..500     +  protein_bind   lac operator: The lac repressor binds to the lac operator to inhibit transcription in E. coli. This inhibition can be relieved by adding lactose or isopropyl-β-D-thiogalactopyranoside (IPTG). lac repressor encoded by lacI
    545..563     +  promoter       T3 promoter: promoter for bacteriophage T3 RNA polymerase
    591..817     +  promoter       RSV promoter: Rous sarcoma virus enhancer/promoter
    818..998     +  LTR            5' LTR (truncated): truncated 5' long terminal repeat (LTR) from HIV-1
   1045..1170    +  misc_feature   HIV-1 Ψ: packaging signal of human immunodeficiency virus type 1
   1154..1517    +  CDS            HIV-1 gag (fragment): gag protein from human immunodeficiency virus 1; gag
   1663..1896    +  misc_feature   RRE: The Rev response element (RRE) of HIV-1 allows for Rev-dependent mRNA export from the nucleus to the cytoplasm.
   2273..2373    +  CDS            Rev (fragment): human immunodeficiency virus 1 (HIV-1) Rev protein; rev; enhances nuclear export of unspliced and incompletely spliced viral mRNAs
   2392..2508    +  misc_feature   cPPT/CTS: central polypurine tract and central termination sequence of HIV-1
   2531..2834    +  enhancer       CMV enhancer: human cytomegalovirus immediate early enhancer
   2835..3038    +  promoter       CMV promoter: human cytomegalovirus (CMV) immediate early promoter
   3143..3167    +  protein_bind   attB1: mutant version of attB; recombination site for the Gateway® BP reaction BP Clonase™
   3188..3907    +  CDS            EGFP: the original enhanced GFP (Yang et al., 1996) mammalian codon-optimized
   3924..3948    -  protein_bind   attB2: mutant version of attB; recombination site for the Gateway® BP reaction BP Clonase™
   3979..4567    +  misc_feature   WPRE: woodchuck hepatitis virus posttranscriptional regulatory element
   4581..5080    +  promoter       PGK promoter: mouse phosphoglycerate kinase 1 promoter
   5101..5700    +  CDS            PuroR: puromycin N-acetyltransferase; pac from Streptomyces alboniger; confers resistance to puromycin
   5768..5905    +  CDS            nef (fragment): NEF_HV1LA - Experimental evidence at protein level: Swiss-Prot protein existence level 1. Extracellular Nef protein targets CD4(+) T-lymphocytes for apoptosis by interacting with CXCR4 surface receptors. From Human immunodeficiency virus type 1 group M subtype B (isolate Lai) (HIV-1).
   5891..6071    +  LTR            5' LTR (truncated): truncated 5' long terminal repeat (LTR) from HIV-1
   6143..6264    +  polyA_signal   SV40 poly(A) signal: SV40 polyadenylation signal
   6304..6439    +  rep_origin     SV40 ori: SV40 origin of replication
   6460..6478    -  promoter       T7 promoter: promoter for bacteriophage T7 RNA polymerase
   6486..6641    +  CDS            lacZα (fragment): LacZα fragment of β-galactosidase; lacZ fragment
   6646..7074    +  rep_origin     f1 ori (sequence partly withheld): f1 bacteriophage origin of replication; arrow indicates direction of (+) strand synthesis
   7127..7231    +  promoter       AmpR promoter: bla
   7232..8092    +  CDS            AmpR: β-lactamase; bla; confers resistance to ampicillin, carbenicillin, and related antibiotics
   8263..122     +  rep_origin     ori (across the origin): high-copy-number ColE1/pMB1/pBR322/pUC origin of replication
