[The description below was written by a language model from this plasmid's Addgene catalogue record and pLannotate feature annotations shown in this document.]
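Description:
W118-1_eGFP is a lentiviral mammalian expression plasmid built on the W118-1 backbone, designed to deliver an eGFP gene into target cells by lentiviral transduction. The sequenced record is 8,729 nt. In bacteria it is maintained through a ColE1/pUC-type origin and selected with ampicillin via β-lactamase. The catalogue lists it as low copy and grown in a recombination-deficient stable strain, a common choice for constructs with repeated LTRs. An f1 origin, an SV40 origin and remnants of a lac/lacZα cloning region with T3 and T7 promoters are also annotated in the backbone.

The viral transfer cassette begins with an RSV enhancer/promoter fused to a truncated HIV-1 5' LTR, an arrangement typical of third-generation, Tat-independent vectors that drives genomic RNA production in packaging cells. It is followed by the Ψ packaging signal with a partial gag sequence, the Rev response element for Rev-dependent nuclear export, and the cPPT/CTS, which aids nuclear import of the reverse-transcribed genome. Downstream, the CMV enhancer and immediate early promoter drive the 720 bp EGFP coding sequence. EGFP is flanked by attB1 and attB2 sites, which reflects its insertion by Gateway recombination. A WPRE follows to enhance transcript stability and expression. A separate mouse PGK promoter drives puromycin N-acetyltransferase, allowing puromycin selection of transduced cells. The cassette ends with a truncated LTR, annotated by the software as a 5' LTR although it sits at the 3' position, and an SV40 polyadenylation signal.

The plasmid provides constitutive green fluorescence in transduced mammalian cells. The record does not describe any more specific experimental role for it.
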