Addgene plasmid #180379: W118-1_eGFP
Purpose: lentiviral transduction of eGFP gene
Depositing lab: Huda Zoghbi. Depositing organization: Baylor College of Medicine. Publication: Dual targeting of brain region-specific kinases potentiates neurological rescue in Spinocerebellar ataxia type 1. Lee WS, Lavery L, Rousseaux MWC, Rutledge EB, Jang Y, Wan YW, Wu SR, Kim W, Al-Ramahi I, Rath S, Adamski CJ, Bondar VV, Tewari A, Soleimani S, Mota S, Yalamanchili HK, Orr HT, Liu Z, Botas J, Zoghbi HY. EMBO J. 2021 Apr 1;40(7):e106106. doi: 10.15252/embj.2020106106. Epub 2021 Mar 11. PubMed 33709453.
Backbone
  Vector backbone: W118-1
  Backbone size w/o insert (bp): 8015
  Vector type: Mammalian Expression, Lentiviral
  Selectable markers: Puromycin
Growth in bacteria
  Bacterial resistance: Ampicillin, 100 μg/mL
  Growth temperature: 37°C
  Growth strain: NEB Stable
  Copy number: Low Copy
Gene/Insert
  Gene/Insert name: eGFP
  Species: Other
  Insert size (bp): 720
  Entrez Gene: eGFP (a.k.a. pPRS3a_01)
  Promoter: CMV
  Cloning method: Gateway Cloning
  Sequencing primers: 5′ CMV forward; 3′ CATAGCGTAAAAGGAGCAACA
Terms and licenses: Academic/Nonprofit Terms; Industry Terms: Not Available to Industry
How to cite: W118-1_eGFP was a gift from Huda Zoghbi (Addgene plasmid # 180379 ; http://n2t.net/addgene:180379 ; RRID:Addgene_180379)
