>Addgene plasmid #180379 | W118-1_eGFP | depositor partial sequence | sequence record 350437 | eGFP
ATGGTGAGCAAGGGCGAGGAGCTGTTCACCGGGGTGGTGCCCATCCTGGTCGAGCTGGACGGCGACGTAA
ACGGCCACAAGTTCAGCGTGTCTGGCGAGGGCGAGGGCGATGCCACCTACGGCAAGCTGACCCTGAAGTT
CATCTGCACCACCGGCAAGCTGCCCGTGCCCTGGCCCACCCTCGTGACCACCCTGACCTACGGCGTGCAG
TGCTTCAGCCGCTACCCCGACCACATGAAGCAGCACGACTTCTTCAAGTCCGCCATGCCCGAAGGCTACG
TCCAGGAGCGCACCATCTTCTTCAAGGACGACGGCAACTACAAGACCCGCGCCGAGGTGAAGTTCGAGGG
CGACACCCTGGTGAACCGCATCGAGCTGAAGGGCATCGACTTCAAGGAGGACGGCAACATCCTGGGGCAC
AAGCTGGAGTACAACTACAACAGCCACAACGTCTATATCATGGCCGACAAGCAGAAGAACGGCATCAAGG
CGAACTTCAAGATCCGCCACAACATCGAGGACGGCAGCGTGCAGCTCGCCGACCACTACCAGCAGAACAC
CCCCATCGGCGACGGCCCCGTGCTGCTGCCCGACAACCACTACCTGAGCACCCAGTCCGCCCTGAGCAAA
GACCCCAACGAGAAGCGCGATCACATGGTCCTGCTGGAGTTCGTGACCGCCGCCGGGATCACTCTCGGCA
TGGACGAGCTGTACAAGTAA
